>Addgene plasmid #46850 | pX28 | depositor full sequence | sequence record 66354 | pX28 sequence 7788 bps
CACCTAAATTGTAAGCGTTAATATTTTGTTAAAATTCGCGTTAAATTTTTGTTAAATCAGCTCATTTTTT
AACCAATAGGCCGAAATCGGCAAAATCCCTTATAAATCAAAAGAATAGACCGAGATAGGGT
[37 nt withheld, positions 132-168]
AAAGAACGTGGACTCCAACGTCAAAGG
[49 nt withheld, positions 196-244]
T
[91 nt withheld, positions 246-336]
G
[124 nt withheld, positions 338-461]
CCCATTCGCCATTCAGGCTGCGCAACTGTTGGGAAGGGCGATCGGTGCGGGCCTCTTCGCTATTACGCCA
GCTGGCGAAAGGGGGATGTGCTGCAAGGCGATTAAGTTGGGTAACGCCAGGGTTTTCCCAGTCACGACGT
TGTAAAACGACGGCCAGTGAATTGTAATACGACTCACTATAGGGCGAATTGGGTACCTAGCCGCGGGCGG
GTGCCAGGGCGTGCCCTTGGGCTCCCCGGGCGCGTACTCCACCTCACCCATCTGAAGCTTCCGACTTCTT
GGATACTTGTAACTTTGCGCTTTCCCACCCTCGCATAAGTTTCCTGAAATAATGACTCTGAAACTCAAAA
TATATTTACAAACACCTCGGCTGTAGCTTTGGTTTGTTCTCTGACTTGCTTATAACTTAATATCCCTCTT
ATTCTAACCTAAGTTCTGCCACGTGGTTGGTTACCTCTGCTCAGCCCCCGGCTTCTGTCCTCCATGTTCC
TGGGGGAATCCCTACACTTTCAGAATTTAATTTCCCTACTGGATGTCCCACCTTCTTTTTATTCTACCCT
TTCCTATAAGCCATAGGGGTTTGTTTGTTTGTATGTTTTTTAATTGACAAGTTATGCATCCATACAGTAC
ACAATCTCTTCTCTCTACAGCAGCCACCATGGTGAGCAAGGGCGAGGAGGTCATCAAAGAGTTCATGCGC
TTCAAGGTGCGCATGGAGGGCTCCATGAACGGCCACGAGTTCGAGATCGAGGGCGAGGGCGAGGGCCGCC
CCTACGAGGGCACCCAGACCGCCAAGCTGAAGGTGACCAAGGGCGGCCCCCTGCCCTTCGCCTGGGACAT
CCTGTCCCCCCAGTTCATGTACGGCTCCAAGGCGTACGTGAAGCACCCCGCCGACATCCCCGATTACAAG
AAGCTGTCCTTCCCCGAGGGCTTCAAGTGGGAGCGCGTGATGAACTTCGAGGACGGCGGTCTGGTGACCG
TGACCCAGGACTCCTCCCTGCAGGACGGCACGCTGATCTACAAGGTGAAGATGCGCGGCACCAACTTCCC
CCCCGACGGCCCCGTAATGCAGAAGAAGACCATGGGCTGGGAGGCCTCCACCGAGCGCCTGTACCCCCGC
GACGGCGTGCTGAAGGGCGAGATCCACCAGGCCCTGAAGCTGAAGGACGGCGGCCACTACCTGGTGGAGT
TCAAGACCATCTACATGGCCAAGAAGCCCGTGCAACTGCCCGGCTACTACTACGTGGACACCAAGCTGGA
CATCACCTCCCACAACGAGGACTACACCATCGTGGAACAGTACGAGCGCTCCGAGGGCCGCCACCACCTG
TTCCTGGGGCATGGCACCGGCAGCACCGGCAGCGGCAGCTCCGGCACCGCCTCCTCCGAGGACAACAACA
TGGCCGTCATCAAAGAGTTCATGCGCTTCAAGGTGCGCATGGAGGGCTCCATGAACGGCCACGAGTTCGA
GATCGAGGGCGAGGGCGAGGGCCGCCCCTACGAGGGCACCCAGACCGCCAAGCTGAAGGTGACCAAGGGC
GGCCCCCTGCCCTTCGCCTGGGACATCCTGTCCCCCCAGTTCATGTACGGCTCCAAGGCGTACGTGAAGC
ACCCCGCCGACATCCCCGATTACAAGAAGCTGTCCTTCCCCGAGGGCTTCAAGTGGGAGCGCGTGATGAA
CTTCGAGGACGGCGGTCTGGTGACCGTGACCCAGGACTCCTCCCTGCAGGACGGCACGCTGATCTACAAG
GTGAAGATGCGCGGCACCAACTTCCCCCCCGACGGCCCCGTAATGCAGAAGAAGACCATGGGCTGGGAGG
CCTCCACCGAGCGCCTGTACCCCCGCGACGGCGTGCTGAAGGGCGAGATCCACCAGGCCCTGAAGCTGAA
GGACGGCGGCCGCTACCTGGTGGAGTTCAAGACCATCTACATGGCCAAGAAGCCCGTGCAACTGCCCGGC
TACTACTACGTGGACACCAAGCTGGACATCACCTCCCACAACGAGGACTACACCATCGTGGAACAGTACG
AGCGCTCCGAGGGCCGCCACCACCTGTTCCTGTACGGCATGGACGAGCTGTACAAGTAATCTAGAGCGGC
CGCTTCGAGCAGACATGATAAGATACATTGATGAGTTTGGACAAACCACAACTAGAATGCAGTGAAAAAA
ATGCTTTATTTGTGAAATTTGTGATGCTATTGCTTTATTTGTAACCATTATAAGCTGCAATAAACAAGTT
AACAACAACAATTGCATTCATTTTATGTTTCAGGTTCAGGGGGAGGTGTGGGAGGTTTTTTAAAGCAAGT
AAAACCTCTACAAATGTGGTAAAATCGATAAGGATCCGGCGAGCCCCAGCTGGTTCTTTCCGCCTCAGAA
GCCATAGAGCCCACCGCATCCCCAGCATGCCTGCTATTGTCTTCCCAATCCTCCCCCTTGCTGTCCTGCC
CCACCCCACCCCCCAGAATAGAATGACACCTACTCAGACAATGCGATGCAATTTCCTCATTTTATTAGGA
AAGGACAGTGGGAGTGGCACCTTCCAGGGTCAAGGAAGGCACGGGGGAGGGGCAAACAACAGATGGCTGG
CAACTAGAAGGCACAGTCGAGGCTGATCAGCGAGCTCTAGAGCTCAGTTAGCCTCCCCCATCTCCCGGGC
AAACGTGCGCGCCAGGTCGCAGATCGTCGGTATGGAGCCGGGGGTGGTGACGTGGGTCTGGACCATCCCG
GAGGTAAGTTGCAGCAGGGCGTCCCGGCAGCCGGCGGGCGATTGGTCGTAATCCAGGATAAAGACGTGCA
TGGGACGGAGGCGTTTGGCCAAGACGTCCAAGGCCCAGGCAAACACGTTGTACAGGTCGCCGTTGGGGGC
CAGCAACTCGGGGGCCCGAAACAGGGTAAATAACGTGTCCCCGATATGGGGTCGTGGGCCCGCGTTGCTC
TGGGGCTCGGCACCCTGGGGCGGCACGGCCGTCCCCGAAAGCTGTCCCCAATCCTCCCGCCACGACCCGC
CGCCCTGCAGATACCGCACCGTATTGGCAAGCAGCCCGTAAACGCGGCGAATCGCGGCCAGCATAGCCAG
GTCAAGCCGCTCGCCGGGGCGCTGGCGTTTGGCCAGGCGGTCGATGTGTCTGTCCTCCGGAAGGGCCCCC
AACACGATGTTTGTGCCGGGCAAGGTCGGCGGGATGAGGGCCACGAACGCCAGCACGGCCTGGGGGGTCA
TGCTGCCCATAAGGTATCGCGCGGCCGGGTAGCACAGGAGGGCGGCGATGGGATGGCGGTCGAAGATGAG
GGTGAGGGCCGGGGGCGGGGCATGTGAGCTCCCAGCCTCCCCCCCGATATGAGGAGCCAGAACGGCGTCG
GTCACGGCATAAGGCATGCCCATTGTTATCTGGGCGCTTGTCATTACCACCGCCGCGTCCCCGGCCGATA
TCTCACCCTGGTCGAGGCGGTGTTGTGTGGTGTAGATGTTCGCGATTGTCTCGGAAGCCCCCAGCACCTG
CCAGTAAGTCATCGGCTCGGGTACGTAGACGATATCGTCGCGCGAACCCAGGGCCACCAGCAGTTGCGTG
GTGGTGGTTTTCCCCATCCCGTGAGGACCGTCTATATAAACCCGCAGTAGCGTGGGCATGGATCCGGCAC
CGGGCTTGCGGGTCATGCACCAGGTGCGCGGTCCTTCGGGCACCTCGACGTCGGCGGTGACGGTGAAGCC
GAGCCGCTCGTAGAAGGGGAGGTTGCGGGGCGCGGAGGTCTCCAGGAAGGCGGGCACCCCGGCGCGCTCG
GCCGCCTCCACTCCGGGGAGCACGACGGCGCTGCCCAGACCCTTGCCCTGGTGGTCGGGCGAGACGCCGA
CGGTGGCCAGGAACCACGCGGGCTCCTTGGGCCGGTGCGGCGCCAGGAGGCCTTCCATCTGTTGCTGCGC
GGCCAGCCGGGAACCGCTCAACTCGGCCATGCGCGGGCCGATCTCGGCGAACACCGCCCCCGCTTCGACG
CTCTCCGGCGTGGTCCAGACCGCCACCGCGGCGCCGTCGTCCGCGACCCACACCTTGCCGATGTCGAGCC
CGACGCGCGTGAGGAAGAGTTCTTGCAGCTCGGTGACCCGCTCGATGTGGCGGTCCGGGTCGACGGTGTG
GCGCGTGGCGGGGTAGTCGGCGAACGCGGCGGCGAGGGTGCGTACGGCCCGGGGGACGTCGTCGCGGGTG
GCGAGGCGCACCGTGGGCTTGTACTCGGTCCCCATGGTGGCGTTGGCTGCAGGTCGAAAGGCCCGGAGAT
GAGGAAGAGGAGAACAGCGCGGCAGACGTGCGCTTTTGAAGCGTGCAGAATGCCGGGCCTCCGGAGGACC
TTCGGGCGCCCGCCCCGCCCCTGAGCCCGCCCCTGAGCCCGCCCCCGGACCCACCCCTTCCCAGCCTCTG
AGCCCAGAAAGCGAAGGAGCAAAGCTGCTATTGGCCGCTGCCCCAAAGGCCTACCCGCTTCCATTGCTCA
GCGGTGCTGTCCATCTGCACGAGACTAGTGAGACGTGCTACTTCCATTTGTCACGTCCTGCACGACGCGA
GCTGCGGGGCGGGGGGGAACTTCCTGACTAGGGGAGGAGTAGAAGGTGGCGCGAAGGGGCCACCAAAGAA
CGGAGCCGGTTGGCGCCTACCGGTGGATGTGGAATGTGTGCGAGGCCAGAGGCCACTTGTGTAGCGCCAA
GTGCCCAGCGGGGCTGCTAAAGCGCATGCTCCAGACTGCCTTGGGAAAAGCGCCTCCCCTACCCGGTAGA
ATTAATTCGATATCAAGCTTCGAGGTCGACGGTATCGATAAGCTTGATATCGAATTCCTGCAGCCCGGGG
GATCCACTAGTTCTAGAGACGATGTAGGTCACGGTCTCGAAGCCGCGGTGCGGGTGCCAGGGCGTGCCCT
TGGGCTCCCCGGGCGCGTACTCCACCTCACCCATCTGGTCCATCATGATGAACGGGTCGAGGTGGCGGTA
GTTGATCCCGGCGAACGCGCGGCGCACCGGGAAGCCCTCGCCCTCGAAACCGCTGGGCGCGGTGGTCACG
GTGAGCACGGGACGTGCGACGGCGTCGGCGGGTGCGGATACGCGGGGCAGCGTCAGCGGGTTCTCGACGG
TCACGGCGGGGATGAGCTCCAGCTTTTGTTCCCTTTAGTGAGGGTTAATTTCGAGCTTGGCGTAATCATG
GTCATAGCTGTTTCCTGTGTGAAATTGTTATCCGCTCACAATTCCACACAACATACGAGCCGGAAGCATA
AAGTGTAAAGCCTGGGGTGCCTAATGAGTGAGCTAACTCACATTAATTGCGTTGCGCTCACTGCCCGCTT
TCCAGTCGGGAAACCTGTCGTGCCAGCTGCATTAATGAATCGGCCAACGCGCGGGGAGAGGCGGTTTGCG
TATTGGGCGCTCTTCCGCTTCCTCGCTCACTGACTCGCTGCGCTCGGTCGTTCGGCTGCGGCGAGCGGTA
TCAGCTCACTCAAAGGCGGTAATACGGTTATCCACAGAATCAGGGGATAACGCAGGAAAGAACATGTGAG
CAAAAGGCCAGCAAAAGGCCAGGAACCGTAAAAAGGCCGCGTTGCTGGCGTTTTTCCATAGGCTCCGCCC
CCCTGACGAGCATCACAAAAATCGACGCTCAAGTCAGAGGTGGCGAAACCCGACAGGACTATAAAGATAC
CAGGCGTTTCCCCCTGGAAGCTCCCTCGTGCGCTCTCCTGTTCCGACCCTGCCGCTTACCGGATACCTGT
CCGCCTTTCTCCCTTCGGGAAGCGTGGCGCTTTCTCATAGCTCACGCTGTAGGTATCTCAGTTCGGTGTA
GGTCGTTCGCTCCAAGCTGGGCTGTGTGCACGAACCCCCCGTTCAGCCCGACCGCTGCGCCTTATCCGGT
AACTATCGTCTTGAGTCCAACCCGGTAAGACACGACTTATCGCCACTGGCAGCAGCCACTGGTAACAGGA
TTAGCAGAGCGAGGTATGTAGGCGGTGCTACAGAGTTCTTGAAGTGGTGGCCTAACTACGGCTACACTAG
AAGGACAGTATTTGGTATCTGCGCTCTGCTGAAGCCAGTTACCTTCGGAAAAAGAGTTGGTAGCTCTTGA
TCCGGCAAACAAACCACCGCTGGTAGCGGTGGTTTTTTTGTTTGCAAGCAGCAGATTACGCGCAGAAAAA
AAGGATCTCAAGAAGATCCTTTGATCTTTTCTACGGGGTCTGACGCTCAGTGGAACGAAAACTCACGTTA
AGGGATTTTGGTCATGAGATTATCAAAAAGGATCTTCACCTAGATCCTTTTAAATTAAAAATGAAGTTTT
AAATCAATCTAAAGTATATATGAGTAAACTTGGTCTGACAGTTACCAATGCTTAATCAGTGAGGCACCTA
TCTCAGCGATCTGTCTATTTCGTTCATCCATAGTTGCCTGACTCCCCGTCGTGTAGATAACTACGATACG
GGAGGGCTTACCATCTGGCCCCAGTGCTGCAATGATACCGCGAGACCCACGCTCACCGGCTCCAGATTTA
TCAGCAATAAACCAGCCAGCCGGAAGGGCCGAGCGCAGAAGTGGTCCTGCAACTTTATCCGCCTCCATCC
AGTCTATTAATTGTTGCCGGGAAGCTAGAGTAAGTAGTTCGCCAGTTAATAGTTTGCGCAACGTTGTTGC
CATTGCTACAGGCATCGTGGTGTCACGCTCGTCGTTTGGTATGGCTTCATTCAGCTCCGGTTCCCAACGA
TCAAGGCGAGTTACATGATCCCCCATGTTGTGCAAAAAAGCGGTTAGCTCCTTCGGTCCTCCGATCGTTG
TCAGAAGTAAGTTGGCCGCAGTGTTATCACTCATGGTTATGGCAGCACTGCATAATTCTCTTACTGTCAT
GCCATCCGTAAGATGCTTTTCTGTGACTGGTGAGTACTCAACCAAGTCATTCTGAGAATAGTGTATGCGG
CGACCGAGTTGCTCTTGCCCGGCGTCAATACGGGATAATACCGCGCCACATAGCAGAACTTTAAAAGTGC
TCATCATTGGAAAACGTTCTTCGGGGCGAAAACTCTCAAGGATCTTACCGCTGTTGAGATCCAGTTCGAT
GTAACCCACTCGTGCACCCAACTGATCTTCAGCATCTTTTACTTTCACCAGCGTTTCTGGGTGAGCAAAA
ACAGGAAGGCAAAATGCCGCAAAAAAGGGAATAAGGGCGACACGGAAATGTTGAATACTCATACTCTTCC
TTTTTCAATATTATTGAAGCATTTATCAGGGTTATTGTCTCATGAGCGGATACATATTTGAATGTATTTA
GAAAAATAAACAAATAGGGGTTCCGCGCACATTTCCCCGAAAAGTGC
Features (pLannotate 1.2.2; 23 found; start..end, strand, type, name):
     33..461     -  rep_origin     f1 ori (sequence partly withheld): f1 bacteriophage origin of replication; arrow indicates direction of (+) strand synthesis
    466..623     -  CDS            lacZα (fragment): LacZα fragment of β-galactosidase; lacZ fragment
    626..644     +  promoter       T7 promoter: promoter for bacteriophage T7 RNA polymerase
    672..705     +  protein_bind   attB: minimal attB site for the φC31 integrase (Groth et al., 2000) phage φC31 integrase
   1120..2549    +  CDS            tdTomato (fragment): tandem dimeric (pseudo-monomeric) derivative of DsRed (Shaner et al., 2004) mammalian codon-optimized
   2580..2701    -  polyA_signal   SV40 poly(A) signal: SV40 polyadenylation signal
   2724..2792    -  CDS            large T antigen (fragment): large T antigen from SV40 (simian virus 40)
   2818..2839    -  promoter       SV40 promoter (fragment): SV40 enhancer and early promoter
   2843..3067    -  polyA_signal   bGH poly(A) signal: bovine growth hormone polyadenylation signal
   3095..4090    -  CDS            ΔTK: truncated herpes simplex virus thymidine kinase (Salomon et al., 1995) confers sensitivity to nucleoside analogs such as acyclovir or ganciclovir
   4097..4691    -  CDS            PuroR (fragment): puromycin N-acetyltransferase; pac from Streptomyces alboniger; confers resistance to puromycin
   4716..5215    -  promoter       PGK promoter: mouse phosphoglycerate kinase 1 promoter
   5225..5241    +  misc_feature   MCS (fragment): pBluescript multiple cloning site
   5241..5309    -  misc_feature   MCS (fragment): pBluescript multiple cloning site
   5327..5396    +  protein_bind   attB: attB site for the φC31 integrase (Groth et al., 2000) phage φC31 integrase
   5603..5621    -  promoter       T3 promoter: promoter for bacteriophage T3 RNA polymerase
   5666..5682    -  protein_bind   lac operator: The lac repressor binds to the lac operator to inhibit transcription in E. coli. This inhibition can be relieved by adding lactose or isopropyl-β-D-thiogalactopyranoside (IPTG). lac repressor encoded by lacI
   5690..5720    -  promoter       lac promoter: promoter for the E. coli lac operon
   5735..5756    -  protein_bind   CAP binding site: CAP binding activates transcription in the presence of cAMP. E. coli catabolite activator protein
   5769..5861    -  CDS            lacI (fragment): lac repressor; lacI; The lac repressor binds to the lac operator to inhibit transcription in E. coli. This inhibition can be relieved by adding lactose or isopropyl-β-D-thiogalactopyranoside (IPTG).
   6044..6632    -  rep_origin     ori: high-copy-number ColE1/pMB1/pBR322/pUC origin of replication
   6803..7663    -  CDS            AmpR: β-lactamase; bla; confers resistance to ampicillin, carbenicillin, and related antibiotics
   7664..7768    -  promoter       AmpR promoter: bla
