[The description below was written by a language model from this plasmid's Addgene catalogue record and pLannotate feature annotations shown in this document.]
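Description:
pX28 is a 7,788 bp mammalian indicator plasmid built on the pX1 backbone, which the feature table shows to be pBluescript-like: a high-copy ColE1/pUC origin, an f1 origin, ampicillin resistance (AmpR with its bla promoter), lacZα/lac promoter remnants, and flanking T7 and T3 promoters. It is propagated in E. coli under ampicillin selection, and puromycin is the selectable marker in mammalian cells.

The roughly 4.8 kb insert, cloned between SacI and KpnI, is bounded by two φC31 integrase attB sites, an arrangement suited to integrase-mediated cassette exchange (IMCE) with a genomic target carrying matching attP sites. Between the attB sites lie two units in opposite orientations. The first is a forward-strand tdTomato red fluorescent protein coding sequence (annotated as a fragment). No promoter is annotated upstream of it, although about 400 bp between the first attB and the reporter are unannotated; the record does not say what drives RFP expression. The second is a reverse-strand selection cassette in which the mouse PGK promoter drives a puromycin N-acetyltransferase sequence immediately followed by truncated HSV thymidine kinase (ΔTK), ending in a bGH polyadenylation signal. This layout resembles a puro-ΔTK fusion, which would allow positive selection with puromycin and potentially negative selection with nucleoside analogues such as ganciclovir, though the catalogue entry mentions only PGK-puro. An SV40 poly(A) signal and short SV40 fragments lie between the two units.

The stated purpose is to assay the efficiency of "TOP" IMCE. The associated publication concerns deriving related mutants from embryonic cells carrying a recombinase-specific Trp53 platform, so red fluorescence and puromycin resistance presumably report successful exchange at that locus.
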