Addgene plasmid #46850: pX28
Purpose: TOP RFP op. PGK-puro indicator plasmid to assay TOP IMCE efficiency
Depositing lab: Monica Hollstein. Depositing organization: Deutsches Krebsforschungszentrum (DKFZ). Publication: Rapid derivation of genetically related mutants from embryonic cells harboring a recombinase-specific Trp53 platform. Wei QX, Odell AF, van der Hoeven F, Hollstein M. Cell Cycle. 2011 Apr 15;10(8):1261-70. Epub 2011 Apr 15. 10.4161/cc.10.8.15303 PubMed 21445009.
Backbone
  Vector backbone: pX1
  Backbone size w/o insert (bp): 2977
  Total vector size (bp): 7788
  Vector type: Mammalian Expression
  Selectable markers: Puromycin
Growth in bacteria
  Bacterial resistance: Ampicillin, 100 μg/mL
  Growth temperature: 37°C
  Growth strain: DH5alpha
  Copy number: High Copy
Gene/Insert
  Gene/Insert name: attB, RFP and PGK-puro
  Species: M. musculus (mouse)
  Insert size (bp): 4811
  Promoter: PGK
  Cloning method: Restriction Enzyme; 5′ cloning site SacI (unknown if destroyed); 3′ cloning site KpnI (unknown if destroyed)
  Sequencing primers: 5′ T3; 3′ T7
Terms and licenses: Academic/Nonprofit Terms; Industry Terms: Not Available to Industry
How to cite: pX28 was a gift from Monica Hollstein (Addgene plasmid # 46850 ; http://n2t.net/addgene:46850 ; RRID:Addgene_46850)
