>Addgene plasmid #46850 | pX28 | addgene partial sequence | sequence record 68429 | T7 5'-TAATACGACTCACTATAGGG-3'
GCCAGGGCGTGCCCTTGGGCTCCCCGGGCGCGTACTCCACCTCACCCATCTGAAGCTTCCGACTTCTTGG
ATACTTGTAACTTTGCGCTTTCCCACCCTCGCATAAGTTTCCTGAAATAATGACTCTGAAACTCAAAATA
TATTTACAAACACCTCGGCTGTAGCTTTGGTTTGTTCTCTGACTTGCTTATAACTTAATATCCCTCTTAT
TCTAACCTAAGTTCTGCCACGTGGTTGGTTACCTCTGCTCAGCCCCCGGCTTCTGTCCTCCATGTTCCTG
GGGGAATCCCTACACTTTCAGAATTTAATTTCCCTACTGGATGTCCCACCTTCTTTTTATTCTACCCTTT
CCTATAAGCCATAGGGGTTTGTTTGTTTGTATGTTTTTTAATTGACAAGTTATGCATCCATACAGTACAC
AATCTCTTCTCTCTACAGCAGCCACCATGGTGAGCAAGGGCGAGGAGGTCATCAAAGAGTTCATGCGCTT
CAAGGTGCGCATGGAGGGCTCCATGAACGGCCACGAGTTCGAGATCGAGGGCGAGGGCGAGGGCCGCCCC
TACGAGGGCACCCAGACCGCCAAGCTGAAGGTGACCAAGGGCGGCCCCCTGCCCTTCGCCTGGGACATCC
TGTCCCCCCAGTTCATGTACGGCTCC
